Addgene plasmid #219925: pCfb12565
Purpose: PrFBA with the overhangs for SapI restriction site can be insert into the base plasmid of TUNEYALI
Depositing lab: Irina Borodina. Depositing organization: Danmarks Tekniske Universitet. Publication: High-throughput metabolic engineering of Yarrowia lipolytica through gene expression tuning. Jiang W, Wang S, Ahlheit D, Fumagalli T, Yang Z, Ramanathan S, Jiang X, Weber T, Dahlin J, Borodina I. Proc Natl Acad Sci U S A. 2025 Jun 10;122(23):e2426686122. doi: 10.1073/pnas.2426686122. Epub 2025 Jun 3. PubMed 40460129.
Backbone
  Vector backbone: TOPO Vector
  Vector type: Yeast Expression
  Selectable markers: Hygromycin
Growth in bacteria
  Bacterial resistance: Kanamycin, 50 μg/mL
  Growth temperature: 37°C
  Growth strain: DH5alpha
  Copy number: High Copy
Gene/Insert
  Gene/Insert name: Promoter FBA
  Species: Yarrowia lipolytica
  Cloning method: TOPO Cloning
Terms and licenses: Academic/Nonprofit Terms; Industry Terms: Not Available to Industry
How to cite: pCfb12565 was a gift from Irina Borodina (Addgene plasmid # 219925 ; http://n2t.net/addgene:219925 ; RRID:Addgene_219925)
