[The description below was written by a language model from this plasmid's Addgene catalogue record and pLannotate feature annotations shown in this document.]
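Description:
pCfb12565 is a small (about 4.5 kb) part-donor plasmid from the TUNEYALI toolkit for tuning gene expression in the oleaginous yeast Yarrowia lipolytica. It carries the Y. lipolytica FBA promoter (PrFBA), TOPO-cloned into a TOPO vector backbone and flanked by overhangs for SapI, a type IIS restriction enzyme. According to the record, this allows the promoter to be inserted into the TUNEYALI base plasmid. The plasmid therefore serves as a storage and supply vector for a promoter module rather than a complete expression construct, although it is catalogued as a yeast expression vector.

The feature table is consistent with a Zero Blunt-style TOPO backbone. A high-copy ColE1/pUC origin supports propagation in E. coli, and the Tn5-derived NeoR/KanR gene provides the kanamycin selection listed in the record. A BleoR (Sh ble) cassette is also annotated. The cloning site lies within a lac promoter/operator region and is bracketed by SP6 and T7 promoters. Downstream are lacZα and ccdB fragments, remnants of the lethal-fusion system that selects against vectors without an insert. The roughly 1 kb unannotated stretch between the SP6 and T7 promoters is where the FBA promoter insert presumably sits, though the annotation tool did not label it. The short RSF ori, lacI, tnpA and bom hits are partial matches to backbone sequence rather than functional elements.

The catalogue lists hygromycin as a selectable marker, but no hygromycin resistance gene, yeast origin or yeast marker appears among the annotated features. That entry may refer to the downstream TUNEYALI system rather than to this plasmid.
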