Features (pLannotate 1.2.2; 15 found; start..end, strand, type, name):
      1..127     +  rep_origin     RSF ori (fragment): Plasmids containing the RSF 1030 origin of replication can be propagated in E. coli cells that contain additional plasmids with compatible origins.
    129..221     +  CDS            lacI (fragment): lac repressor; lacI; The lac repressor binds to the lac operator to inhibit transcription in E. coli. This inhibition can be relieved by adding lactose or isopropyl-β-D-thiogalactopyranoside (IPTG).
    234..255     +  protein_bind   CAP binding site: CAP binding activates transcription in the presence of cAMP. E. coli catabolite activator protein
    270..300     +  promoter       lac promoter: promoter for the E. coli lac operon
    308..324     +  protein_bind   lac operator: The lac repressor binds to the lac operator to inhibit transcription in E. coli. This inhibition can be relieved by adding lactose or isopropyl-β-D-thiogalactopyranoside (IPTG). lac repressor encoded by lacI
    366..384     +  promoter       SP6 promoter: promoter for bacteriophage SP6 RNA polymerase
   1385..1403    -  promoter       T7 promoter: promoter for bacteriophage T7 RNA polymerase
   1406..1553    +  CDS            lacZα (fragment): LacZα fragment of β-galactosidase; lacZ fragment
   1563..1866    +  CDS            ccdB (fragment): CcdB, a bacterial toxin that poisons DNA gyrase; ccdB; Plasmids containing the ccdB gene cannot be propagated in standard E. coli strains.
   1914..2183    +  CDS            tnpA (fragment): TN5P_ECOLX - Also known as tnp. Experimental evidence at protein level: Swiss-Prot protein existence level 1. Mediates transposition of transposon Tn5 by a 'cut and paste' mechanism. First, the monomeric transposase binds the 19 bp inverted DNA repeats flanking the transposon. Then, dimerization of the DNA- bound transposase creates a synaptic DNA complex. After nicking of the first DNA strand, excision of the transposon proceeds through a series of intermediates. The transposase then mediates the insertion of the transposon at a new site by strand transfer. The activity of the wild- type tran
   2215..3009    +  CDS            NeoR/KanR: aminoglycoside phosphotransferase from Tn5; aph(3')-II (or nptII); confers resistance to neomycin, kanamycin, and G418 (Geneticin®)
   3030..3080    -  misc_feature   bom (fragment): basis of mobility region from pBR322
   3107..3195    +  promoter       AmpR promoter (fragment): bla
   3215..3589    +  CDS            BleoR: antibiotic-binding protein; Sh ble from Streptoalloteichus hindustanus; confers resistance to bleomycin, phleomycin, and Zeocin™
   3727..4315    +  rep_origin     ori: high-copy-number ColE1/pMB1/pBR322/pUC origin of replication
>Addgene plasmid #219925 | pCfb12565 | addgene full sequence | sequence record 435638 | Addgene NGS Result
CACATGTTCTTTCCTGCGTTATCCCCTGATTCTGTGGATAACCGTATTACCGCCTTTGAGTGAGCTGATA
CCGCTCGCCGCAGCCGAACGACCGAGCGCAGCGAGTCAGTGAGCGAGGAAGCGGAAGAGCGCCCAATACG
CAAACCGCCTCTCCCCGCGCGTTGGCCGATTCATTAATGCAGCTGGCACGACAGGTTTCCCGACTGGAAA
GCGGGCAGTGAGCGCAACGCAATTAATGTGAGTTAGCTCACTCATTAGGCACCCCAGGCTTTACACTTTA
TGCTTCCGGCTCGTATGTTGTGTGGAATTGTGAGCGGATAACAATTTCACACAGGAAACAGCTATGACCA
TGATTACGCCAAGCTATTTAGGTGACACTATAGAATACTCAAGCTATGCATCAAGCTTGGTACCGAGCTC
GGATCCACTAGTAACGGCCGCCAGTGTGCTGGAATTCGCCCTTGCTCTTCTCATTGTGTGATGTGTAGTT
TAGATTTCGAATCTGTGGGGAAAGAAAGGAAAAAAGAGACTGGCAACCGATTGGGAGAGCCACTGTTTAT
ATATACCCTAGACAAGCCCCCCGCTTGTAAGATGTTGGTCAATGTAAACCAGTATTAAGGTTGGCAAGTG
CAGGAGAAGCAAGGTGTGGGTACCGAGCAATGGAAATGTGCGGAAGGCAAAAAAATGAGGCCACGGCCTA
TTGTCGGGGCTATATCCAGGGGGCGATTGAAGTACACTAACATGACATGTGTCCACAGACCCTCAATCTG
GCCTGATGAGCCAAATCCATACGCGCTTTCGCAGCTCTAAAGGCTATAACAAGTCACACCACCCTGCTCG
ACCTCAGCGCCTTCACTTTTTGCTAAGACAAACTGTACACGCTGTTCCAGCGTTTTCTGCCTGCACCTGG
TGGGACATTTGGTGCAACCTAAAGTGCTCGGAACCTCTGTGGTGTCCAGATCAGCGCAGCAGTTCCGAGG
TAGTTTTGAGGCCCTTAGATGATGCAATGGTGTCAGTCGCTGGATCACGAGTCTTAATGGCAGTATTCGT
TCTTATTTGTGCCATTGAGCCCCGTTATCCTCGTATCTTCTACCCCCCATCCCATCCCTTTGTTGGTGCA
ACCCTACCCATTTATTGTTGGGTGCAGCCCAACCGACGTGGAGAGCTTGGCTTGGCCATATAAAAAGGCC
CCCCCCTAGTGGCAATGGCAGAAAGTCAGCTGTGAGTTGTTGAATTTGTCATCTAGGCGGCCTGGCCGTC
TTCTCCGGGGCAATTGTTCCTCTATAGTACTGCGTACACTGTTGTCTGAAGAGCAAGGGCGAATTCTGCA
GATATCCATCACACTGGCGGCCGCTCGAGCATGCATCTAGAGGGCCCAATTCGCCCTATAGTGAGTCGTA
TTACAATTCACTGGCCGTCGTTTTACAACGTCGTGACTGGGAAAACCCTGGCGTTACCCAACTTAATCGC
CTTGCAGCACATCCCCCTTTCGCCAGCTGGCGTAATAGCGAAGAGGCCCGCACCGATCGCCCTTCCCAAC
AGTTGCGCAGCCTATACGTACGGCAGTTTAAGGTTTACACCTATAAAAGAGAGAGCCGTTATCGTCTGTT
TGTGGATGTACAGAGTGATATTATTGACACGCCGGGGCGACGGATGGTGATCCCCCTGGCCAGTGCACGT
CTGCTGTCAGATAAAGTCTCCCGTGAACTTTACCCGGTGGTGCATATCGGGGATGAAAGCTGGCGCATGA
TGACCACCGATATGGCCAGTGTGCCGGTCTCCGTTATCGGGGAAGAAGTGGCTGATCTCAGCCACCGCGA
AAATGACATCAAAAACGCCATTAACCTGATGTTCTGGGGAATATAAATGTCAGGCATGAGATTATCAAAA
AGGATCTTCACCTAGATCCTTTTCACGTAGAAAGCCAGTCCGCAGAAACGGTGCTGACCCCGGATGAATG
TCAGCTACTGGGCTATCTGGACAAGGGAAAACGCAAGCGCAAAGAGAAAGCAGGTAGCTTGCAGTGGGCT
TACATGGCGATAGCTAGACTGGGCGGTTTTATGGACAGCAAGCGAACCGGAATTGCCAGCTGGGGCGCCC
TCTGGTAAGGTTGGGAAGCCCTGCAAAGTAAACTGGATGGCTTTCTTGCCGCCAAGGATCTGATGGCGCA
GGGGATCAAGCTCTGATCAAGAGACAGGATGAGGATCGTTTCGCATGATTGAACAAGATGGATTGCACGC
AGGTTCTCCGGCCGCTTGGGTGGAGAGGCTATTCGGCTATGACTGGGCACAACAGACAATCGGCTGCTCT
GATGCCGCCGTGTTCCGGCTGTCAGCGCAGGGGCGCCCGGTTCTTTTTGTCAAGACCGACCTGTCCGGTG
CCCTGAATGAACTGCAAGACGAGGCAGCGCGGCTATCGTGGCTGGCCACGACGGGCGTTCCTTGCGCAGC
TGTGCTCGACGTTGTCACTGAAGCGGGAAGGGACTGGCTGCTATTGGGCGAAGTGCCGGGGCAGGATCTC
CTGTCATCTCACCTTGCTCCTGCCGAGAAAGTATCCATCATGGCTGATGCAATGCGGCGGCTGCATACGC
TTGATCCGGCTACCTGCCCATTCGACCACCAAGCGAAACATCGCATCGAGCGAGCACGTACTCGGATGGA
AGCCGGTCTTGTCGATCAGGATGATCTGGACGAAGAGCATCAGGGGCTCGCGCCAGCCGAACTGTTCGCC
AGGCTCAAGGCGAGCATGCCCGACGGCGAGGATCTCGTCGTGACCCATGGCGATGCCTGCTTGCCGAATA
TCATGGTGGAAAATGGCCGCTTTTCTGGATTCATCGACTGTGGCCGGCTGGGTGTGGCGGACCGCTATCA
GGACATAGCGTTGGCTACCCGTGATATTGCTGAAGAGCTTGGCGGCGAATGGGCTGACCGCTTCCTCGTG
CTTTACGGTATCGCCGCTCCCGATTCGCAGCGCATCGCCTTCTATCGCCTTCTTGACGAGTTCTTCTGAA
TTATTAACGCTTACAATTTCCTGATGCGGTATTTTCTCCTTACGCATCTGTGCGGTATTTCACACCGCAT
CAGGTGGCACTTTTCGGGGAAATGTGCGCGGAACCCCTATTTGTTTATTTTTCTAAATACATTCAAATAT
GTATCCGCTCATGAGACAATAACCCTGATAAATGCTTCAATAATAGCACGTGAGGAGGGCCACCATGGCC
AAGTTGACCAGTGCCGTTCCGGTGCTCACCGCGCGCGACGTCGCCGGAGCGGTCGAGTTCTGGACCGACC
GGCTCGGGTTCTCCCGGGACTTCGTGGAGGACGACTTCGCCGGTGTGGTCCGGGACGACGTGACCCTGTT
CATCAGCGCGGTCCAGGACCAGGTGGTGCCGGACAACACCCTGGCCTGGGTGTGGGTGCGCGGCCTGGAC
GAGCTGTACGCCGAGTGGTCGGAGGTCGTGTCCACGAACTTCCGGGACGCCTCCGGGCCGGCCATGACCG
AGATCGGCGAGCAGCCGTGGGGGCGGGAGTTCGCCCTGCGCGACCCGGCCGGCAACTGCGTGCACTTCGT
GGCCGAGGAGCAGGACTGACACGTGCTAAAACTTCATTTTTAATTTAAAAGGATCTAGGTGAAGATCCTT
TTTGATAATCTCATGACCAAAATCCCTTAACGTGAGTTTTCGTTCCACTGAGCGTCAGACCCCGTAGAAA
AGATCAAAGGATCTTCTTGAGATCCTTTTTTTCTGCGCGTAATCTGCTGCTTGCAAACAAAAAAACCACC
GCTACCAGCGGTGGTTTGTTTGCCGGATCAAGAGCTACCAACTCTTTTTCCGAAGGTAACTGGCTTCAGC
AGAGCGCAGATACCAAATACTGTTCTTCTAGTGTAGCCGTAGTTAGGCCACCACTTCAAGAACTCTGTAG
CACCGCCTACATACCTCGCTCTGCTAATCCTGTTACCAGTGGCTGCTGCCAGTGGCGATAAGTCGTGTCT
TACCGGGTTGGACTCAAGACGATAGTTACCGGATAAGGCGCAGCGGTCGGGCTGAACGGGGGGTTCGTGC
ACACAGCCCAGCTTGGAGCGAACGACCTACACCGAACTGAGATACCTACAGCGTGAGCTATGAGAAAGCG
CCACGCTTCCCGAAGGGAGAAAGGCGGACAGGTATCCGGTAAGCGGCAGGGTCGGAACAGGAGAGCGCAC
GAGGGAGCTTCCAGGGGGAAACGCCTGGTATCTTTATAGTCCTGTCGGGTTTCGCCACCTCTGACTTGAG
CGTCGATTTTTGTGATGCTCGTCAGGGGGGCGGAGCCTATGGAAAAACGCCAGCAACGCGGCCTTTTTAC
GGTTCCTGGCCTTTTGCTGGCCTTTTGCTCACATGTTCTTTCCTGCGTTATCCCCTGATTCTGTGGATAA
CCGTATTACCGCCTTTGAGTGAGCTGATACCGCTCGCCGCAGCCGAACGACCGAGCGCAGCGAGTCAGTG
AGCGAGGAAGCGGAAG
